>Addgene plasmid #27809 | CVC | addgene partial sequence | sequence record 35171 | 27809 with CMV-F
AGCAGAGCTGGTTTAGTGAACCGTCAGATCCGCTAGCGCTACCGGTCGCCACCATGGTGAGCAAGGGCGA
GGAGCTGTTCACCGGGGTGGTGCCCATCCTGGTCGAGCTGGACGGCGACGTAAACGGCCACAAGTTCAGC
GTGTCCGGCGAGGGCGAGGGCGATGCCACCTACGGCAAGCTGACCCTGAAGTTCATCTGCACCACCGGCA
AGCTGCCCGTGCCCTGGCCCACCCTCGTGACCACCCTGACCTGGGGCGTGCAGTGCTTCGCCCGCTACCC
CGACCACATGAAGCAGCACGACTTCTTCAAGTCCGCCATGCCCGAAGGCTACGTCCAGGAGCGCACCATC
TTCTTCAAGGACGACGGCAACTACAAGACCCGCGCCGAGGTGAAGTTCGAGGGCGACACCCTGGTGAACC
GCATCGAGCTGAAGGGCATCGACTTCAAGGAGGACGGCAACATCCTGGGGCACAAGCTGGAGTACAACGC
CATCAGCGACAACGTCTATATCACCGCCGACAAGCAGAAGAACGGCATCAAGGCCAACTTCAAGATCCGC
CACAACATCGAGGACGGCAGCGTGCAGCTCGCCGACCACTACCAGCAGAACACCCCCATCGGCGACGGCC
CCGTGCTGCTGCCCGACAACCACTACCTGAGCACCCAGTCCAAGCTGAGCAAAGACCCCAACGAGAAGCG
CGATCACATGGTCCTGCTGGAGTTCGTGACCGCCGCCGGGATCACTCTCGGCATGGACGAGCTGTACAAG
TCC
