>Addgene plasmid #27809 | CVC | addgene partial sequence | sequence record 35172 | 27809 with SV40pA-R (5' GAAATTTGTGATGCTATTGC 3')
ATAAGCTGCATAACAGTTAACAACAACAATTGCATTCATTTTATGTTTCAGGTTCAGGGGGAGGTGTGGG
AGGTTTTTTAAAGCAAGTAAAACCTCTACAAATGTGGTATGGCTGATTATGATCAGTTATCTAGATCCGG
TGGATCCCTTGTACAGCTCGTCCATGCCGAGAGTGATCCCGGCGGCGGTCACGAACTCCAGCAGGACCAT
GTGATCGCGCTTCTCGTTGGGGTCTTTGCTCAGCTTGGACTGGGTGCTCAGGTAGTGGTTGTCGGGCAGC
AGCACGGGGCCGTCGCCGATGGGGGTGTTCTGCTGGTAGTGGTCGGCGAGCTGCACGCTGCCGTCCTCGA
TGTTGTGGCGGATCTTGAAGTTGGCCTTGATGCCGTTCTTCTGCTTGTCGGCGGTGATATAGACGTTGTC
GCTGATGGCGTTGTACTCCAGCTTGTGCCCCAGGATGTTGCCGTCCTCCTTGAAGTCGATGCCCTTCAGC
TCGATGCGGTTCACCAGGGTGTCGCCCTCGAACTTCACCTCGGCGCGGGTCTTGTAGTTGCCGTCGTCCT
TGAAGAAGATGGTGCGCTCCTGGACGTAGCCTTCGGGCATGGCGGACTTGAAGAAGTCGTGCTGCTTCAT
GTGGTCGGGGTAGCGGGCGAAGCACTGCACGCCCCAGGTCAGGGTGGTCACGAGGGTGGGCCAGGGCACG
GGCAGCTTGCCGGTGGTGCAGATGAACTTCAGGGTCAGCTTGCCGTAAGTGGCATCGCCCTCGCCCTCGC
CGGACACGCTGAACTTGTGGCCGTTTACGTCGCCGTCCAGCTCGACCAGGATGGGCACCACCCCGGTGAA
CAGCTCCTCGCCCTTGCTCACCCGTCGACTGCAGAATTCCTTGTACAGCTCGTCCATGCCCAAGA
