[The description below was written by a language model from this plasmid's Addgene catalogue record.]
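Description:
CVC is a mammalian expression plasmid built on the pEGFP-C1 backbone (about 4.0 kb without insert). It carries an insert of about 2.2 kb encoding a tandem fusion of three fluorescent proteins in the order Cerulean, Venus, Cerulean. The insert was placed between the NheI and BamHI sites by restriction cloning, and both sites remain intact. The backbone size and the upstream NheI site suggest that the fusion takes the place of the original EGFP coding region rather than being appended to it, although the record does not say this explicitly. The plasmid is maintained at high copy number in E. coli under kanamycin selection. Transfected mammalian cells can be selected with G418 through the neomycin resistance marker, which in this backbone family is the same dual-purpose kanamycin/neomycin cassette. The record does not name the promoter or include a feature table. pEGFP-C1 vectors normally drive expression from the CMV immediate-early promoter with an SV40 polyadenylation signal, so that arrangement is expected here but is not confirmed by the fields provided.

Cerulean is a cyan donor and Venus a yellow acceptor, and together they form a widely used pair for Förster resonance energy transfer (FRET). Joining them in a single polypeptide fixes the stoichiometry at two donors per acceptor and holds the fluorophores close together. The associated publication concerns quantitative multiphoton spectral imaging for measuring energy transfer. This is consistent with CVC serving as a defined reference or calibration standard expressed in living cells, useful for validating FRET measurements and for examining how donor-to-acceptor ratio affects apparent transfer efficiency. The record does not describe the linker sequences between the three fluorescent protein units.
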