Addgene plasmid #27809: CVC
Depositing lab: Steven Vogel. Depositing organization: National Institute on Alcohol Abuse & Alcoholism (NIAAA). Publication: Quantitative multiphoton spectral imaging and its use for measuring resonance energy transfer. Thaler C, Koushik SV, Blank PS, Vogel SS. Biophys J. 2005 Oct . 89(4):2736-49. 10.1529/biophysj.105.061853 PubMed 16040744.
Backbone
  Vector backbone: pEGFP C1
  Backbone size w/o insert (bp): 3984
  Vector type: Mammalian Expression
  Selectable markers: Neomycin (select with G418)
Growth in bacteria
  Bacterial resistance: Kanamycin, 50 μg/mL
  Growth temperature: 37°C
  Growth strain: DH5alpha
  Copy number: High Copy
Gene/Insert
  Gene/Insert name: Cerulean Venus Cerulean (alt name: CVC)
  Insert size (bp): 2160
  GenBank ID: U55763
  Cloning method: Restriction Enzyme; 5′ cloning site Nhe 1 (not destroyed); 3′ cloning site Bam HI (not destroyed)
  Sequencing primers: 5′ CCAAAATCAACGGGACTTTCC; 3′ CAGGTTCAGGGGGAGGTGTGG
Terms and licenses: Academic/Nonprofit Terms; Industry Terms: Not Available to Industry
How to cite: CVC was a gift from Steven Vogel (Addgene plasmid # 27809 ; http://n2t.net/addgene:27809 ; RRID:Addgene_27809)
